Addgene plasmid #55165: mCherry-ZO1-C-14
Purpose: Localization: Tight Junctions, Excitation: 587, Emission: 610
Depositing lab: Michael Davidson. Depositing organization: Florida State University, Tallahassee.
Backbone
  Vector backbone: mCherry-C1
  Backbone size w/o insert (bp): 4750
  Vector type: Mammalian Expression
  Selectable markers: Neomycin (select with G418)
Growth in bacteria
  Bacterial resistance: Kanamycin, 50 μg/mL
  Growth temperature: 37°C
  Growth strain: DH5alpha
  Copy number: Low Copy
Gene/Insert
  Gene/Insert name: ZO1 (alt name: NM_003257.1)
  Species: H. sapiens (human)
  Entrez Gene: TJP1 (a.k.a. ZO-1)
  Promoter: CMV
  Tag / fusion protein: mCherry (N terminal on backbone)
  Cloning method: Unknown
  Sequencing primers: 5′ CMV-F; 3′ SV40pA-R
Terms and licenses: Academic/Nonprofit Terms; Industry Terms: Not Available to Industry
Depositor comments: . Excitation = 587; Emission = 610
How to cite: mCherry-ZO1-C-14 was a gift from Michael Davidson (Addgene plasmid # 55165 ; http://n2t.net/addgene:55165 ; RRID:Addgene_55165)
