[The description below was written by a language model from this plasmid's Addgene catalogue record and pLannotate feature annotations shown in this document.]
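Description:
mCherry-ZO1-C-14 is a mammalian expression plasmid built on the mCherry-C1 backbone, a Clontech-style "C1" fluorescent protein fusion vector, and it encodes human ZO-1 (TJP1) fused at its N terminus to the red fluorescent protein mCherry. In the roughly 9.9 kb sequenced record, the CMV immediate early enhancer and promoter drive a single open reading frame. The mCherry coding sequence comes first and is followed after a very short junction by the TJP1 coding sequence of about 5.2 kb. The transcript is terminated by the SV40 polyadenylation signal. The small "large T antigen" fragment annotated just upstream of that signal is most likely part of the SV40 late region that carries the poly(A) site, not an expressed element.

Propagation in E. coli relies on a ColE1/pUC-type origin, although the catalogue entry lists the plasmid as low copy, which may reflect its behaviour with the large insert. A single Tn5 aminoglycoside phosphotransferase gene (NeoR/KanR) serves both hosts. A bacterial bla-type promoter placed next to the SV40 enhancer/early promoter lets it confer kanamycin resistance in bacteria and G418 resistance in mammalian cells, with the HSV TK poly(A) signal terminating the cassette. An f1 origin is also present for single-stranded DNA production. The short ble and bGH poly(A) fragments called by the annotation appear to be incidental backbone matches.

ZO-1 is a scaffolding protein that links tight junction transmembrane proteins such as claudins and occludin to the actin cytoskeleton. The fusion therefore serves as a red fluorescent marker (excitation 587 nm, emission 610 nm) for visualising tight junctions in transfected cells.
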