Features (pLannotate 1.2.2; 15 found; start..end, strand, type, name):
      1..304     +  enhancer       CMV enhancer: human cytomegalovirus immediate early enhancer
    305..508     +  promoter       CMV promoter: human cytomegalovirus (CMV) immediate early promoter
    553..1260    +  CDS            mCherry: mCherry is a basic (constitutively fluorescent) red fluorescent protein published in 2004, derived from Discosoma sp.. It is reported to be a very rapidly-maturing monomer with low acid sensitivity.
   1267..6507    +  CDS            TJP1: ZO1_HUMAN - Also known as ZO1. Experimental evidence at protein level: Swiss-Prot protein existence level 1. TJP1, TJP2, and TJP3 are closely related scaffolding proteins that link tight junction (TJ) transmembrane proteins such as claudins, junctional adhesion molecules, and occludin to the actin cytoskeleton (PubMed:7798316, PubMed:9792688). The tight junction acts to limit movement of substances through the paracellular space and as a boundary between the compositionally distinct apical and basolateral plasma membrane domains of epithelial and endothelial cells. Necessary for lumenogenesis,
   6533..6617    +  CDS            large T antigen (fragment): large T antigen from SV40 (simian virus 40)
   6640..6761    +  polyA_signal   SV40 poly(A) signal: SV40 polyadenylation signal
   6795..7223    -  rep_origin     f1 ori (sequence partly withheld): f1 bacteriophage origin of replication; arrow indicates direction of (+) strand synthesis
   7250..7354    +  promoter       AmpR promoter: bla
   7356..7713    +  promoter       SV40 promoter: SV40 enhancer and early promoter
   7748..8542    +  CDS            NeoR/KanR: aminoglycoside phosphotransferase from Tn5; aph(3')-II (or nptII); confers resistance to neomycin, kanamycin, and G418 (Geneticin®)
   8563..8715    +  CDS            ble (fragment): BLE_KLEPN - Experimental evidence at protein level: Swiss-Prot protein existence level 1. Binding protein with a strong affinity to the bleomycin family of antibiotics. Binds to CL990; an antimitotic-antibiotic compound. From Klebsiella pneumoniae.
   8774..8821    +  polyA_signal   HSV TK poly(A) signal: herpes simplex virus thymidine kinase polyadenylation signal (Cole and Stacy, 1985)
   8912..8928    -  polyA_signal   bGH poly(A) signal (fragment): bovine growth hormone polyadenylation signal
   9150..9738    +  rep_origin     ori: high-copy-number ColE1/pMB1/pBR322/pUC origin of replication
   9853..9912    +  enhancer       CMV enhancer (fragment): human cytomegalovirus immediate early enhancer
>Addgene plasmid #55165 | mCherry-ZO1-C-14 | addgene full sequence | sequence record 194785 | Addgene NGS Result
CGTTACATAACTTACGGTAAATGGCCCGCCTGGCTGACCGCCCAACGACCCCCGCCCATTGACGTCAATA
ATGACGTATGTTCCCATAGTAACGCCAATAGGGACTTTCCATTGACGTCAATGGGTGGAGTATTTACGGT
AAACTGCCCACTTGGCAGTACATCAAGTGTATCATATGCCAAGTACGCCCCCTATTGACGTCAATGACGG
TAAATGGCCCGCCTGGCATTATGCCCAGTACATGACCTTATGGGACTTTCCTACTTGGCAGTACATCTAC
GTATTAGTCATCGCTATTACCATGGTGATGCGGTTTTGGCAGTACATCAATGGGCGTGGATAGCGGTTTG
ACTCACGGGGATTTCCAAGTCTCCACCCCATTGACGTCAATGGGAGTTTGTTTTGGCACCAAAATCAACG
GGACTTTCCAAAATGTCGTAACAACTCCGCCCCATTGACGCAAATGGGCGGTAGGCGTGTACGGTGGGAG
GTCTATATAAGCAGAGCTGGTTTAGTGAACCGTCAGATCCGCTAGCGCTACCGGTCGCCACCATGGTGAG
CAAGGGCGAGGAGGATAACATGGCCATCATCAAGGAGTTCATGCGCTTCAAGGTGCACATGGAGGGCTCC
GTGAACGGCCACGAGTTCGAGATCGAGGGCGAGGGCGAGGGCCGCCCCTACGAGGGCACCCAGACCGCCA
AGCTGAAGGTGACCAAGGGTGGCCCCCTGCCCTTCGCCTGGGACATCCTGTCCCCTCAGTTCATGTACGG
CTCCAAGGCCTACGTGAAGCACCCCGCCGACATCCCCGACTACTTGAAGCTGTCCTTCCCCGAGGGCTTC
AAGTGGGAGCGCGTGATGAACTTCGAGGACGGCGGCGTGGTGACCGTGACCCAGGACTCCTCCCTGCAGG
ACGGCGAGTTCATCTACAAGGTGAAGCTGCGCGGCACCAACTTCCCCTCCGACGGCCCCGTAATGCAGAA
GAAGACCATGGGCTGGGAGGCCTCCTCCGAGCGGATGTACCCCGAGGACGGCGCCCTGAAGGGCGAGATC
AAGCAGAGGCTGAAGCTGAAGGACGGCGGCCACTACGACGCTGAGGTCAAGACCACCTACAAGGCCAAGA
AGCCCGTGCAGCTGCCCGGCGCCTACAACGTCAACATCAAGTTGGACATCACCTCCCACAACGAGGACTA
CACCATCGTGGAACAGTACGAACGCGCCGAGGGCCGCCACTCCACCGGCGGCATGGACGAGCTGTACAAG
TCCGGAAGTGCTGGGAGCGCAAGCGGAAGCGGAGGCTCCGGTGAGGAAACAGCTATATGGGAACAACATA
CAGTGACGCTTCACAGGGCTCCTGGATTTGGATTTGGAATTGCAATATCTGGTGGACGAGATAATCCTCA
TTTTCAGAGTGGGGAAACGTCAATAGTGATTTCAGATGTGCTGAAAGGAGGACCAGCTGAAGGACAGCTA
CAGGAAAATGACCGAGTTGCAATGGTTAACGGAGTTTCAATGGATAATGTTGAACATGCTTTTGCTGTTC
AGCAACTAAGGAAAAGTGGGAAAAATGCAAAAATTACAATTAGAAGGAAGAAGAAAGTTCAAATACCAGT
AAGTCGTCCTGATCCTGAACCAGTATCTGATAATGAAGAAGATAGTTATGATGAGGAAATACATGATCCA
AGAAGTGGCCGGAGTGGTGTGGTTAACAGAAGGAGTGAGAAGATTTGGCCGAGGGATAGAAGTGCAAGTA
GAGAGAGGAGCTTGTCCCCGCGGTCAGACAGGCGGTCAGTGGCTTCCAGCCAGCCTGCTAAACCTACTAA
AGTCACACTGGTGAAATCCCGGAAAAATGAAGAATATGGTCTTCGATTGGCAAGCCATATATTTGTTAAG
GAAATTTCACAAGATAGTTTGGCAGCAAGAGATGGCAATATTCAAGAAGGTGATGTTGTATTGAAGATAA
ATGGTACTGTGACAGAAAATATGTCATTGACAGATGCAAAGACATTGATAGAAAGGTCTAAAGGCAAATT
AAAAATGGTAGTTCAAAGAGATGAACGGGCTACGCTATTGAATGTCCCTGATCTTTCTGACAGCATCCAC
TCTGCTAATGCCTCTGAGAGAGACGACATTTCAGAAATTCAGTCACTGGCATCAGATCATTCTGGTCGAT
CACACGATAGGCCTCCCCGCCGCAGCCGGTCACGATCTCCTGACCAGCGGTCAGAGCCTTCTGATCATTC
CAGGCACTCGCCGCAGCAGCCAAGCAATGGCAGTCTGCGGAGTAGAGATGAAGAGAGAATTTCTAAACCT
GGGGCTGTCTCAACTCCTGTAAAGCATGCTGATGATCACACACCTAAAACAGTGGAAGAAGTTACAGTTG
AAAGAAATGAGAAACAAACACCTTCTCTTCCAGAACCAAAGCCTGTGTATGCCCAAGTTGGCAACCAGAT
GTGGATTTACCTGTCAGTCCATCTGATGGTGTCCTACCTAATTCAACTCATGAAGATGGGATTTCTTCGG
CCCAGCATGAAATTGGTAAAATTCAGAAAAGGAGATAGTGTGGGTTTGCGGCTGGCTGGTGGAAATGATG
TTGGAATATTTGTAGCTGGCGTTCTAGAAGATAGCCCTGCAGCCAAGGAAGGCTTAGAGGAAGGTGATCA
AATTCTCAGGGTAAACAACGTAGATTTTACAAATATCATAAGAGAAGAAGCCGTCCTTTTCCTGCTTGAC
CTCCCTAAAGGAGAAGAAGTGACCATATTGGCTCAGAAGAAGAAGGATGTTTATCGTCGCATTGTAGAAT
CAGATGTAGGAGATTCTTTCTATATTAGAACCCATTTTGAATATGAAAAGGAATCTCCCTATGGACTTAG
TTTTAACAAAGGAGAGGTGTTCCGTGCTGTGGATACCTTGTACAATGGAAAACTGGGCTCTTGGCTTGCT
ATTCGAATTGGTAAAAATCATAAGGAGGTAGAACGAGGCATCATCCCTAATAAGAACAGAGCTGAGCAGC
TCGCCAGTGTACAGTATACACTTCCAAAAACAGCAGGCGGAGACCGTGCTGACTTCTGGAGATTCAGAGG
TCTTCGCAGCTCCAAGAGAAATCTTCGAAAAAGCAGAGAGGATTTGTCCGCTCAGCCTGTTCAAACAAAG
TTTCCAGCTTATGAAAGAGTGGTTCTTCGAGAAGCTGGATTTCTGAGGCCTGTAACCATTTTTGGACCAA
TAGCTGATGTTGCCAGAGAAAAGCTGGCAAGAGAAGAACCAGATATTTATCAAATTGCAAAGAGTGAACC
ACGAGACGCTGGAACTGACCAACGTAGCTCTGGCTATATTCGCCTGCATACAATAAAGCAAATCATAGAT
CAAGACAAACATGCTTTATTAGATGTAACACCAAATGCAGTTGATCGTCTTAACTATGCCCAGTGGTATC
CAATTGTTGTATTTCTTAACCCTGATTCTAAGCAAGGAGTAAAAACAATGAGAATGAGGTTATGTCCAGA
ATCTCGGAAAAGTGCCAGGAAGTTATACGAGCGATCTCATAAACTTGCTAAAAATAATCACCATCTTTTT
ACAACTACAATTAACTTAAATTCAATGAATGATGGTTGGTATGGTGCGCTGAAAGAAGCAGTTCAACAAC
AGCAAAACCAGCTGGTATGGGTTTCCGAGGGAAAGGCGGATGGTGCTACAAGTGATGACCTTGATTTGCA
TGATGATCGTCTGTCCTACCTGTCAGCTCCAGGTAGTGAATACTCAATGTATAGCACGGACAGTAGACAC
ACTTCTGACTATGAAGACACAGACACAGAAGGCGGGGCCTACACTGATCAAGAACTAGATGAAACTCTTA
ATGATGAGGTTGGGACTCCACCGGAGTCTGCCATTACACGGTCCTCTGAGCCTGTAAGAGAGGACTCCTC
TGGAATGCATCATGAAAACCAAACATATCCTCCTTACTCACCACAAGCGCAGCCACAACCAATTCATAGA
ATAGACTCCCCTGGATTTAAGCCAGCCTCTCAACAGAAAGCAGAAGCTTCATCTCCAGTCCCTTACCTTT
CGCCTGAAACAAACCCAGCATCATCAACCTCTGCTGTTAATCATAATGTAAATTTAACTAATGTCAGACT
GGAGGAGCCCACCCCAGCTCCTTCCACCTCTTACTCACCACAAGCTGATTCTTTAAGAACACCAAGTACT
GAGGCAGCTCACATAATGCTAAGAGATCAAGAACCATCATTGTCGTCGCATGTAGATCCAACAAAGGTGT
ATAGAAAGGACCCATATCCCGAGGAAATGATGAGGCAGAACCATGTTTTGAAACAGCCAGCCGTTAGTCA
CCCAGGGCACAGGCCAGACAAAGAGCCTAATCTGACCTATGAACCCCAACTCCCATACGTAGAGAAACAA
GCCAGCAGAGACCTGGAGCAGCCCACATACAGATACGAGTCCTCAAGCTATACGGACCAGTTTTCTCGAA
ACTATGAACATCGTCTGCGATACGAAGATCGCGTCCCCATGTATGAAGAACAGTGGTCATATTATGATGA
CAAACAGCCCTACCCATCTCGGCCACCTTTTGATAATCAGCACTCTCAAGACCTTGACTCCAGACAGCAT
CCCGAAGAGTCCTCAGAACGAGGGTACTTTCCACGTTTTGAAGAGCCAGCCCCTCTGTCTTACGACAGCA
GACCACGTTACGAACAGGCACCTAGAGCATCCGCCCTGCGGCACGAAGAGCAGCCAGCTCCTGGGTATGA
CACACATGGTAGACTCAGACCGGAAGCCCAGCCCCACCCTTCAGCAGGGCCCAAGCCTGCAGAGTCCAAG
CAGTATTTTGAGCAATATTCACGCAGTTACGAGCAAGTACCACCCCAAGGATTTACCTCTAGAGCAGGTC
ATTTTGAGCCTCTCCATGGTGCTGCAGCTGTCCCTCCGCTGATACCTTCATCTCAGCATAAGCCAGAAGC
TCTGCCTTCAAACACCAAACCACTGCCTCCACCCCCAACTCAAACCGAAGAAGAGGAAGATCCAGCAATG
AAGCCACAGTCTGTACTCACCAGAGTTAAGATGTTTGAAAACAAAAGGTCTGCATCCTTAGAGACCAAGA
AGGATGTAAATGACACTGGCAGTTTTAAGCCTCCAGAAGTAGCATCTAAACCTTCAGGTGCTCCCATCAT
TGGTCCCAAACCCACTTCTCAGAATCAATTCAGTGAACATGACAAAACTCTGTACAGGATTCCAGAACCT
CAAAAACCTCAACTGAAGCCACCTGAAGATATTGTTCGGTCCAATCATTATGACCCTGAAGAAGATGAAG
AATATTATCGAAAACAGCTGTCATACTTTGACCGAAGAAGTTTTGAGAATAAGCCTCCTGCACACATTGC
TGCCAGCCATCTCTCCGAGCCTGCAAAGCCAGCTCATTCTCAGAATCAATCAAATTTTTCTAGTTATTCT
TCAAAGGGAAAGCCTCCTGAAGCTGATGGTGTGGATAGATCATTTGGCGAGAAACGCTATGAACCCATCC
AGGCCACTCCCCCTCCTCCTCCATTGCCCTCGCAGTATGCCCAGCCATCTCAGCCTGTCACCAGCGCGTC
TCTCCACATACATTCTAAGGGAGCACATGGTGAAGGTAATTCAGTGTCATTGGATTTTCAGAATTCCTTA
GTGTCCAAACCAGACCCACCTCCATCTCAGAATAAGCCAGCAACTTTCAGACCACCAAACCGAGAAGATA
CTGCTCAGGCAGCTTTCTATCCCCAGAAAAGTTTTCCAGATAAAGCCCCAGTTAATGGAACTGAACAGAC
TCAGAAAACAGTCACTCCAGCATACAATCGATTCACACCAAAACCATATACAAGTTCTGCCCGACCATTT
GAACGCAAGTTTGAAAGTCCTAAATTCAATCACAATCTTCTGCCAAGTGAAACTGCACATAAACCTGACT
TGTCTTCAAAAACTCCCACTTCTCCAAAAACTCTTGTGAAATCGCACAGTTTGGCACAGCCTCCTGAGTT
TGACAGTGGAGTTGAAACTTTCTCTATCCATGCAGAGAAGCCTAAATATCAAATAAATAATATCAGCACA
GTGCCTAAAGCTATTCCTGTGAGTCCTTCAGCTGTGGAAGAGGATGAAGATGAAGATGGTCATACTGTGG
TGGCCACAGCCCGAGGCATATTTAACAGCAATGGGGGCGTGCTGAGTTCCATAGAAACTGGTGTTAGTAT
AATTATCCCTCAAGGAGCCATTCCCGAAGGAGTTGAGCAGGAAATCTATTTCAAGGTCTGCCGGGACAAC
AGCATCCTTCCACCTTTAGATAAAGAGAAAGGTGAAACACTGCTGAGTCCTTTGGTGATGTGTGGTCCCC
ATGGCCTCAAGTTCCTGAAGCCTGTGGAGCTGCGCTTACCACACTGTGATCCTAAAACCTGGCAAAACAA
GTGTCTTCCCGGAGATCCAAATTATCTCGTTGGAGCAAACTGTGTTTCTGTCCTTATTGACCACTTTTAA
GGATCCACCGGATCTAGATAACTGATCATAATCAGCCATACCACATTTGTAGAGGTTTTACTTGCTTTAA
AAAACCTCCCACACCTCCCCCTGAACCTGAAACATAAAATGAATGCAATTGTTGTTGTTAACTTGTTTAT
TGCAGCTTATAATGGTTACAAATAAAGCAATAGCATCACAAATTTCACAAATAAAGCATTTTTTTCACTG
CATTCTAGTTGTGGTTTGTCCAAACTCATCAATGTATCTTAACGCGTAAATTGTAAGCGTTAATATTTTG
TTAAAATTCGCGTTAAATTTTTGTTAAATCAGCTCATTTTTTAACCAATAGGCCGAAATCGGCAAAATCC
CTTATAAATCAAAAGAATAGACCGAGATAGGGT
[37 nt withheld, positions 6894-6930]
AAAGAACGTGGACTCCAACGTCAAAGG
[49 nt withheld, positions 6958-7006]
T
[91 nt withheld, positions 7008-7098]
G
[124 nt withheld, positions 7100-7223]
CAGGTGGCACTTTTCGGGGAAATGTGCGCGGAACCCCTATTTGTTTATTTTTCTAAATACATTCAAATAT
GTATCCGCTCATGAGACAATAACCCTGATAAATGCTTCAATAATATTGAAAAAGGAAGAGTCCTGAGGCG
GAAAGAACCAGCTGTGGAATGTGTGTCAGTTAGGGTGTGGAAAGTCCCCAGGCTCCCCAGCAGGCAGAAG
TATGCAAAGCATGCATCTCAATTAGTCAGCAACCAGGTGTGGAAAGTCCCCAGGCTCCCCAGCAGGCAGA
AGTATGCAAAGCATGCATCTCAATTAGTCAGCAACCATAGTCCCGCCCCTAACTCCGCCCATCCCGCCCC
TAACTCCGCCCAGTTCCGCCCATTCTCCGCCCCATGGCTGACTAATTTTTTTTATTTATGCAGAGGCCGA
GGCCGCCTCGGCCTCTGAGCTATTCCAGAAGTAGTGAGGAGGCTTTTTTGGAGGCCTAGGCTTTTGCAAA
GATCGATCAAGAGACAGGATGAGGATCGTTTCGCATGATTGAACAAGATGGATTGCACGCAGGTTCTCCG
GCCGCTTGGGTGGAGAGGCTATTCGGCTATGACTGGGCACAACAGACAATCGGCTGCTCTGATGCCGCCG
TGTTCCGGCTGTCAGCGCAGGGGCGCCCGGTTCTTTTTGTCAAGACCGACCTGTCCGGTGCCCTGAATGA
ACTGCAAGACGAGGCAGCGCGGCTATCGTGGCTGGCCACGACGGGCGTTCCTTGCGCAGCTGTGCTCGAC
GTTGTCACTGAAGCGGGAAGGGACTGGCTGCTATTGGGCGAAGTGCCGGGGCAGGATCTCCTGTCATCTC
ACCTTGCTCCTGCCGAGAAAGTATCCATCATGGCTGATGCAATGCGGCGGCTGCATACGCTTGATCCGGC
TACCTGCCCATTCGACCACCAAGCGAAACATCGCATCGAGCGAGCACGTACTCGGATGGAAGCCGGTCTT
GTCGATCAGGATGATCTGGACGAAGAGCATCAGGGGCTCGCGCCAGCCGAACTGTTCGCCAGGCTCAAGG
CGAGCATGCCCGACGGCGAGGATCTCGTCGTGACCCATGGCGATGCCTGCTTGCCGAATATCATGGTGGA
AAATGGCCGCTTTTCTGGATTCATCGACTGTGGCCGGCTGGGTGTGGCGGACCGCTATCAGGACATAGCG
TTGGCTACCCGTGATATTGCTGAAGAGCTTGGCGGCGAATGGGCTGACCGCTTCCTCGTGCTTTACGGTA
TCGCCGCTCCCGATTCGCAGCGCATCGCCTTCTATCGCCTTCTTGACGAGTTCTTCTGAGCGGGACTCTG
GGGTTCGAAATGACCGACCAAGCGACGCCCAACCTGCCATCACGAGATTTCGATTCCACCGCCGCCTTCT
ATGAAAGGTTGGGCTTCGGAATCGTTTTCCGGGACGCCGGCTGGATGATCCTCCAGCGCGGGGATCTCAT
GCTGGAGTTCTTCGCCCACCCTAGGGGGAGGCTAACTGAAACACGGAAGGAGACAATACCGGAAGGAACC
CGCGCTATGACGGCAATAAAAAGACAGAATAAAACGCACGGTGTTGGGTCGTTTGTTCATAAACGCGGGG
TTCGGTCCCAGGGCTGGCACTCTGTCGATACCCCACCGAGACCCCATTGGGGCCAATACGCCCGCGTTTC
TTCCTTTTCCCCACCCCACCCCCCAAGTTCGGGTGAAGGCCCAGGGCTCGCAGCCAACGTCGGGGCGGCA
GGCCCTGCCATAGCCTCAGGTTACTCATATATACTTTAGATTGATTTAAAACTTCATTTTTAATTTAAAA
GGATCTAGGTGAAGATCCTTTTTGATAATCTCATGACCAAAATCCCTTAACGTGAGTTTTCGTTCCACTG
AGCGTCAGACCCCGTAGAAAAGATCAAAGGATCTTCTTGAGATCCTTTTTTTCTGCGCGTAATCTGCTGC
TTGCAAACAAAAAAACCACCGCTACCAGCGGTGGTTTGTTTGCCGGATCAAGAGCTACCAACTCTTTTTC
CGAAGGTAACTGGCTTCAGCAGAGCGCAGATACCAAATACTGTTCTTCTAGTGTAGCCGTAGTTAGGCCA
CCACTTCAAGAACTCTGTAGCACCGCCTACATACCTCGCTCTGCTAATCCTGTTACCAGTGGCTGCTGCC
AGTGGCGATAAGTCGTGTCTTACCGGGTTGGACTCAAGACGATAGTTACCGGATAAGGCGCAGCGGTCGG
GCTGAACGGGGGGTTCGTGCACACAGCCCAGCTTGGAGCGAACGACCTACACCGAACTGAGATACCTACA
GCGTGAGCTATGAGAAAGCGCCACGCTTCCCGAAGGGAGAAAGGCGGACAGGTATCCGGTAAGCGGCAGG
GTCGGAACAGGAGAGCGCACGAGGGAGCTTCCAGGGGGAAACGCCTGGTATCTTTATAGTCCTGTCGGGT
TTCGCCACCTCTGACTTGAGCGTCGATTTTTGTGATGCTCGTCAGGGGGGCGGAGCCTATGGAAAAACGC
CAGCAACGCGGCCTTTTTACGGTTCCTGGCCTTTTGCTGGCCTTTTGCTCACATGTTCTTTCCTGCGTTA
TCCCCTGATTCTGTGGATAACCGTATTACCGCCATGCATTAGTTATTAATAGTAATCAATTACGGGGTCA
TTAGTTCATAGCCCATATATGGAGTTCCG
