>Addgene plasmid #55165 | mCherry-ZO1-C-14 | depositor partial sequence | sequence record 85531 | insert sequence
ACCGTCAGATCCGCTAGCGCTACCGGTCGCCACCATGGTGAGCAAGGGCGAGGAGGATAACATGGCCATC
ATCAAGGAGTTCATGCGCTTCAAGGTGCACATGGAGGGCTCCGTGAACGGCCACGAGTTCGAGATCGAGG
GCGAGGGCGAGGGCCGCCCCTACGAGGGCACCCAGACCGCCAAGCTGAAGGTGACCAAGGGTGGCCCCCT
GCCCTTCGCCTGGGACATCCTGTCCCCTCAGTTCATGTACGGCTCCAAGGCCTACGTGAAGCACCCCGCC
GACATCCCCGACTACTTGAAGCTGTCCTTCCCCGAGGGCTTCAAGTGGGAGCGCGTGATGAACTTCGAGG
ACGGCGGCGTGGTGACCGTGACCCAGGACTCCTCCCTGCAGGACGGCGAGTTCATCTACAAGGTGAAGCT
GCGCGGCACCAACTTCCCCTCCGACGGCCCCGTAATGCAGAAGAAGACCATGGGCTGGGAGGCCTCCTCC
GAGCGGATGTACCCCGAGGACGGCGCCCTGAAGGGCGAGATCAAGCAGAGGCTGAAGCTGAAGGACGGCG
GCCACTACGACGCTGAGGTCAAGACCACCTACAAGGCCAAGAAGCCCGTGCAGCTGCCCGGCGCCTACAA
CGTCAACATCAAGTTGGACATCACCTCCCACAACGAGGACTACACCATCGTGGAACAGTACGAACGCGCC
GAGGGCCGCCACTCCACCGGCGGCATGGACGAGCTGTACAAGTCCGGAAGTGCTGGGAGCGCAAGCGGAA
GCGGAGGCTCCGGTGAGGAAACAGCTATATGGGAACAACATACAGTGACGCTTCACAGGGCTCCTGGATT
TGGATTTGGAATTGCAATATCTGGTGGACGAGATAATCCTCATTTTCAGAGTGGGGAAACGTCAATAGTG
ATTTCAGATGTGCTGAAAGGAGGACCAGCTGAAGGACAGCTACAGGAAAATGACCGAGTTGCAATGGTTA
ACGGAGTTTCAATGGATAATGTTGAACATGCTTTTGCTGTTCAGCAACTAAGGAAAAGTGGGAAAAATGC
AAAAATTACAATTAGAAGGAAGAAGAAAGTTCAAATACCAGTAAGTCGTCCTGATCCTGAACCAGTATCT
GATAATGAAGAAGATAGTTATGATGAGGAAATACATGATCCAAGAAGTGGCCGGAGTGGTGTGGTTAACA
GAAGGAGTGAGAAGATTTGGCCGAGGGATAGAAGTGCAAGTAGAGAGAGGAGCTTGTCCCCGCGGTCAGA
CAGGCGGTCAGTGGCTTCCAGCCAGCCTGCTAAACCTACTAAAGTCACACTGGTGAAATCCCGGAAAAAT
GAAGAATATGGTCTTCGATTGGCAAGCCATATATTTGTTAAGGAAATTTCACAAGATAGTTTGGCAGCAA
GAGATGGCAATATTCAAGAAGGTGATGTTGTATTGAAGATAAATGGTACTGTGACAGAAAATATGTCATT
GACAGATGCAAAGACATTGATAGAAAGGTCTAAAGGCAAATTAAAAATGGTAGTTCAAAGAGATGAACGG
GCTACGCTATTGAATGTCCCTGATCTTTCTGACAGCATCCACTCTGCTAATGCCTCTGAGAGAGACGACA
TTTCAGAAATTCAGTCACTGGCATCAGATCATTCTGGTCGATCACACGATAGGCCTCCCCGCCGCAGCCG
GTCACGATCTCCTGACCAGCGGTCAGAGCCTTCTGATCATTCCAGGCACTCGCCGCAGCAGCCAAGCAAT
GGCAGTCTGCGGAGTAGAGATGAAGAGAGAATTTCTAAACCTGGGGCTGTCTCAACTCCTGTAAAGCATG
CTGATGATCACACACCTAAAACAGTGGAAGAAGTTACAGTTGAAAGAAATGAGAAACAAACACCTTCTCT
TCCAGAACCAAAGCCTGTGTATGCCCAAGTTGGCAACCAGATGTGGATTTACCTGTCAGTCCATCTGATG
GTGTCCTACCTAATTCAACTCATGAAGATGGGATTTCTTCGGCCCAGCATGAAATTGGTAAAATTCAGAA
AAGGAGATAGTGTGGGTTTGCGGCTGGCTGGTGGAAATGATGTTGGAATATTTGTAGCTGGCGTTCTAGA
AGATAGCCCTGCAGCCAAGGAAGGCTTAGAGGAAGGTGATCAAATTCTCAGGGTAAACAACGTAGATTTT
ACAAATATCATAAGAGAAGAAGCCGTCCTTTTCCTGCTTGACCTCCCTAAAGGAGAAGAAGTGACCATAT
TGGCTCAGAAGAAGAAGGATGTTTATCGTCGCATTGTAGAATCAGATGTAGGAGATTCTTTCTATATTAG
AACCCATTTTGAATATGAAAAGGAATCTCCCTATGGACTTAGTTTTAACAAAGGAGAGGTGTTCCGTGCT
GTGGATACCTTGTACAATGGAAAACTGGGCTCTTGGCTTGCTATTCGAATTGGTAAAAATCATAAGGAGG
TAGAACGAGGCATCATCCCTAATAAGAACAGAGCTGAGCAGCTCGCCAGTGTACAGTATACACTTCCAAA
AACAGCAGGCGGAGACCGTGCTGACTTCTGGAGATTCAGAGGTCTTCGCAGCTCCAAGAGAAATCTTCGA
AAAAGCAGAGAGGATTTGTCCGCTCAGCCTGTTCAAACAAAGTTTCCAGCTTATGAAAGAGTGGTTCTTC
GAGAAGCTGGATTTCTGAGGCCTGTAACCATTTTTGGACCAATAGCTGATGTTGCCAGAGAAAAGCTGGC
AAGAGAAGAACCAGATATTTATCAAATTGCAAAGAGTGAACCACGAGACGCTGGAACTGACCAACGTAGC
TCTGGCTATATTCGCCTGCATACAATAAAGCAAATCATAGATCAAGACAAACATGCTTTATTAGATGTAA
CACCAAATGCAGTTGATCGTCTTAACTATGCCCAGTGGTATCCAATTGTTGTATTTCTTAACCCTGATTC
TAAGCAAGGAGTAAAAACAATGAGAATGAGGTTATGTCCAGAATCTCGGAAAAGTGCCAGGAAGTTATAC
GAGCGATCTCATAAACTTGCTAAAAATAATCACCATCTTTTTACAACTACAATTAACTTAAATTCAATGA
ATGATGGTTGGTATGGTGCGCTGAAAGAAGCAGTTCAACAACAGCAAAACCAGCTGGTATGGGTTTCCGA
GGGAAAGGCGGATGGTGCTACAAGTGATGACCTTGATTTGCATGATGATCGTCTGTCCTACCTGTCAGCT
CCAGGTAGTGAATACTCAATGTATAGCACGGACAGTAGACACACTTCTGACTATGAAGACACAGACACAG
AAGGCGGGGCCTACACTGATCAAGAACTAGATGAAACTCTTAATGATGAGGTTGGGACTCCACCGGAGTC
TGCCATTACACGGTCCTCTGAGCCTGTAAGAGAGGACTCCTCTGGAATGCATCATGAAAACCAAACATAT
CCTCCTTACTCACCACAAGCGCAGCCACAACCAATTCATAGAATAGACTCCCCTGGATTTAAGCCAGCCT
CTCAACAGAAAGCAGAAGCTTCATCTCCAGTCCCTTACCTTTCGCCTGAAACAAACCCAGCATCATCAAC
CTCTGCTGTTAATCATAATGTAAATTTAACTAATGTCAGACTGGAGGAGCCCACCCCAGCTCCTTCCACC
TCTTACTCACCACAAGCTGATTCTTTAAGAACACCAAGTACTGAGGCAGCTCACATAATGCTAAGAGATC
AAGAACCATCATTGTCGTCGCATGTAGATCCAACAAAGGTGTATAGAAAGGACCCATATCCCGAGGAAAT
GATGAGGCAGAACCATGTTTTGAAACAGCCAGCCGTTAGTCACCCAGGGCACAGGCCAGACAAAGAGCCT
AATCTGACCTATGAACCCCAACTCCCATACGTAGAGAAACAAGCCAGCAGAGACCTGGAGCAGCCCACAT
ACAGATACGAGTCCTCAAGCTATACGGACCAGTTTTCTCGAAACTATGAACATCGTCTGCGATACGAAGA
TCGCGTCCCCATGTATGAAGAACAGTGGTCATATTATGATGACAAACAGCCCTACCCATCTCGGCCACCT
TTTGATAATCAGCACTCTCAAGACCTTGACTCCAGACAGCATCCCGAAGAGTCCTCAGAACGAGGGTACT
TTCCACGTTTTGAAGAGCCAGCCCCTCTGTCTTACGACAGCAGACCACGTTACGAACAGGCACCTAGAGC
ATCCGCCCTGCGGCACGAAGAGCAGCCAGCTCCTGGGTATGACACACATGGTAGACTCAGACCGGAAGCC
CAGCCCCACCCTTCAGCAGGGCCCAAGCCTGCAGAGTCCAAGCAGTATTTTGAGCAATATTCACGCAGTT
ACGAGCAAGTACCACCCCAAGGATTTACCTCTAGAGCAGGTCATTTTGAGCCTCTCCATGGTGCTGCAGC
TGTCCCTCCGCTGATACCTTCATCTCAGCATAAGCCAGAAGCTCTGCCTTCAAACACCAAACCACTGCCT
CCACCCCCAACTCAAACCGAAGAAGAGGAAGATCCAGCAATGAAGCCACAGTCTGTACTCACCAGAGTTA
AGATGTTTGAAAACAAAAGGTCTGCATCCTTAGAGACCAAGAAGGATGTAAATGACACTGGCAGTTTTAA
GCCTCCAGAAGTAGCATCTAAACCTTCAGGTGCTCCCATCATTGGTCCCAAACCCACTTCTCAGAATCAA
TTCAGTGAACATGACAAAACTCTGTACAGGATTCCAGAACCTCAAAAACCTCAACTGAAGCCACCTGAAG
ATATTGTTCGGTCCAATCATTATGACCCTGAAGAAGATGAAGAATATTATCGAAAACAGCTGTCATACTT
TGACCGAAGAAGTTTTGAGAATAAGCCTCCTGCACACATTGCTGCCAGCCATCTCTCCGAGCCTGCAAAG
CCAGCTCATTCTCAGAATCAATCAAATTTTTCTAGTTATTCTTCAAAGGGAAAGCCTCCTGAAGCTGATG
GTGTGGATAGATCATTTGGCGAGAAACGCTATGAACCCATCCAGGCCACTCCCCCTCCTCCTCCATTGCC
CTCGCAGTATGCCCAGCCATCTCAGCCTGTCACCAGCGCGTCTCTCCACATACATTCTAAGGGAGCACAT
GGTGAAGGTAATTCAGTGTCATTGGATTTTCAGAATTCCTTAGTGTCCAAACCAGACCCACCTCCATCTC
AGAATAAGCCAGCAACTTTCAGACCACCAAACCGAGAAGATACTGCTCAGGCAGCTTTCTATCCCCAGAA
AAGTTTTCCAGATAAAGCCCCAGTTAATGGAACTGAACAGACTCAGAAAACAGTCACTCCAGCATACAAT
CGATTCACACCAAAACCATATACAAGTTCTGCCCGACCATTTGAACGCAAGTTTGAAAGTCCTAAATTCA
ATCACAATCTTCTGCCAAGTGAAACTGCACATAAACCTGACTTGTCTTCAAAAACTCCCACTTCTCCAAA
AACTCTTGTGAAATCGCACAGTTTGGCACAGCCTCCTGAGTTTGACAGTGGAGTTGAAACTTTCTCTATC
CATGCAGAGAAGCCTAAATATCAAATAAATAATATCAGCACAGTGCCTAAAGCTATTCCTGTGAGTCCTT
CAGCTGTGGAAGAGGATGAAGATGAAGATGGTCATACTGTGGTGGCCACAGCCCGAGGCATATTTAACAG
CAATGGGGGCGTGCTGAGTTCCATAGAAACTGGTGTTAGTATAATTATCCCTCAAGGAGCCATTCCCGAA
GGAGTTGAGCAGGAAATCTATTTCAAGGTCTGCCGGGACAACAGCATCCTTCCACCTTTAGATAAAGAGA
AAGGTGAAACACTGCTGAGTCCTTTGGTGATGTGTGGTCCCCATGGCCTCAAGTTCCTGAAGCCTGTGGA
GCTGCGCTTACCACACTGTGATCCTAAAACCTGGCAAAACAAGTGTCTTCCCGGAGATCCAAATTATCTC
GTTGGAGCAAACTGTGTTTCTGTCCTTATTGACCACTTTTAAGGATCCACCGGATCTAGATAACTGATCA
TAATCAGCCATACCA
