>Addgene plasmid #55165 | mCherry-ZO1-C-14 | addgene partial sequence | sequence record 97798 | SV40pA-R 5'-GAAATTTGTGATGCTATTGC-3'
ACAACAACAATTGCATTCATTTTATGTTTCAGGTTCAGGGGGAGGTGTGGGAGGTTTTTTAAAGCAAGTA
AAACCTCTACAAATGTGGTATGGCTGATTATGATCAGTTATCTAGATCCGGTGGATCCTTAAAAGTGGTC
AATAAGGACAGAAACACAGTTTGCTCCAACGAGATAATTTGGATCTCCGGGAAGACACTTGTTTTGCCAG
GTTTTAGGATCACAGTGTGGTAAGCGCAGCTCCACAGGCTTCAGGAACTTGAGGCCATGGGGACCACACA
TCACCAAAGGACTCA
